>Addgene plasmid #187797 | MAC_C_EPHB2 | addgene full sequence | sequence record 372639 | Addgene NGS Result
GAGGCGGTTTGCGTATTGGGCGCTCTTCCGCTTCCTCGCTCACTGACTCGCTGCGCTCGGTCGTTCGGCT
GCGGCGAGCGGTATCAGCTCACTCAAAGGCGGTAATACGGTTATCCACAGAATCAGGGGATAACGCAGGA
AAGAACATGTGAGCAAAAGGCCAGCAAAAGGCCAGGAACCGTAAAAAGGCCGCGTTGCTGGCGTTTTTCC
ATAGGCTCCGCCCCCCTGACGAGCATCACAAAAATCGACGCTCAAGTCAGAGGTGGCGAAACCCGACAGG
ACTATAAAGATACCAGGCGTTTCCCCCTGGAAGCTCCCTCGTGCGCTCTCCTGTTCCGACCCTGCCGCTT
ACCGGATACCTGTCCGCCTTTCTCCCTTCGGGAAGCGTGGCGCTTTCTCATAGCTCACGCTGTAGGTATC
TCAGTTCGGTGTAGGTCGTTCGCTCCAAGCTGGGCTGTGTGCACGAACCCCCCGTTCAGCCCGACCGCTG
CGCCTTATCCGGTAACTATCGTCTTGAGTCCAACCCGGTAAGACACGACTTATCGCCACTGGCAGCAGCC
ACTGGTAACAGGATTAGCAGAGCGAGGTATGTAGGCGGTGCTACAGAGTTCTTGAAGTGGTGGCCTAACT
ACGGCTACACTAGAAGAACAGTATTTGGTATCTGCGCTCTGCTGAAGCCAGTTACCTTCGGAAAAAGAGT
TGGTAGCTCTTGATCCGGCAAACAAACCACCGCTGGTAGCGGTGGTTTTTTTGTTTGCAAGCAGCAGATT
ACGCGCAGAAAAAAAGGATCTCAAGAAGATCCTTTGATCTTTTCTACGGGGTCTGACGCTCAGTGGAACG
AAAACTCACGTTAAGGGATTTTGGTCATGAGATTATCAAAAAGGATCTTCACCTAGATCCTTTTAAATTA
AAAATGAAGTTTTAAATCAATCTAAAGTATATATGAGTAAACTTGGTCTGACAGTTACCAATGCTTAATC
AGTGAGGCACCTATCTCAGCGATCTGTCTATTTCGTTCATCCATAGTTGCCTGACTCCCCGTCGTGTAGA
TAACTACGATACGGGAGGGCTTACCATCTGGCCCCAGTGCTGCAATGATACCGCGAGACCCACGCTCACC
GGCTCCAGATTTATCAGCAATAAACCAGCCAGCCGGAAGGGCCGAGCGCAGAAGTGGTCCTGCAACTTTA
TCCGCCTCCATCCAGTCTATTAATTGTTGCCGGGAAGCTAGAGTAAGTAGTTCGCCAGTTAATAGTTTGC
GCAACGTTGTTGCCATTGCTACAGGCATCGTGGTGTCACGCTCGTCGTTTGGTATGGCTTCATTCAGCTC
CGGTTCCCAACGATCAAGGCGAGTTACATGATCCCCCATGTTGTGCAAAAAAGCGGTTAGCTCCTTCGGT
CCTCCGATCGTTGTCAGAAGTAAGTTGGCCGCAGTGTTATCACTCATGGTTATGGCAGCACTGCATAATT
CTCTTACTGTCATGCCATCCGTAAGATGCTTTTCTGTGACTGGTGAGTACTCAACCAAGTCATTCTGAGA
ATAGTGTATGCGGCGACCGAGTTGCTCTTGCCCGGCGTCAATACGGGATAATACCGCGCCACATAGCAGA
ACTTTAAAAGTGCTCATCATTGGAAAACGTTCTTCGGGGCGAAAACTCTCAAGGATCTTACCGCTGTTGA
GATCCAGTTCGATGTAACCCACTCGTGCACCCAACTGATCTTCAGCATCTTTTACTTTCACCAGCGTTTC
TGGGTGAGCAAAAACAGGAAGGCAAAATGCCGCAAAAAAGGGAATAAGGGCGACACGGAAATGTTGAATA
CTCATACTCTTCCTTTTTCAATATTATTGAAGCATTTATCAGGGTTATTGTCTCATGAGCGGATACATAT
TTGAATGTATTTAGAAAAATAAACAAATAGGGGTTCCGCGCACATTTCCCCGAAAAGTGCCACCTGACGT
CGACGGATCGGGAGATCTCCCGATCCCCTATGGTGCACTCTCAGTACAATCTGCTCTGATGCCGCATAGT
TAAGCCAGTATCTGCTCCCTGCTTGTGTGTTGGAGGTCGCTGAGTAGTGCGCGAGCAAAATTTAAGCTAC
AACAAGGCAAGGCTTGACCGACAATTGCATGAAGAATCTGCTTAGGGTTAGGCGTTTTGCGCTGCTTCGC
GATGTACGGGCCAGATATACGCGTTGACATTGATTATTGACTAGTTATTAATAGTAATCAATTACGGGGT
CATTAGTTCATAGCCCATATATGGAGTTCCGCGTTACATAACTTACGGTAAATGGCCCGCCTGGCTGACC
GCCCAACGACCCCCGCCCATTGACGTCAATAATGACGTATGTTCCCATAGTAACGCCAATAGGGACTTTC
CATTGACGTCAATGGGTGGAGTATTTACGGTAAACTGCCCACTTGGCAGTACATCAAGTGTATCATATGC
CAAGTACGCCCCCTATTGACGTCAATGACGGTAAATGGCCCGCCTGGCATTATGCCCAGTACATGACCTT
ATGGGACTTTCCTACTTGGCAGTACATCTACGTATTAGTCATCGCTATTACCATGGTGATGCGGTTTTGG
CAGTACATCAATGGGCGTGGATAGCGGTTTGACTCACGGGGATTTCCAAGTCTCCACCCCATTGACGTCA
ATGGGAGTTTGTTTTGGCACCAAAATCAACGGGACTTTCCAAAATGTCGTAACAACTCCGCCCCATTGAC
GCAAATGGGCGGTAGGCGTGTACGGTGGGAGGTCTATATAAGCAGAGCTCTCCCTATCAGTGATAGAGAT
CTCCCTATCAGTGATAGAGATCGTCGACGAGCTCGTTTAGTGAACCGTCAGATCGCCTGGAGACGCCATC
CACGCTGTTTTGACCTCCATAGAAGACACCGGGACCGATCCAGCCTCCGGACTCTAGCGTTTAAACTTAA
GCTTGGTACCGAGCTCGGATCCACTAGTCCAGTGTGGTGGAATTCTGCAGATATCAACAAGTTTGTACAA
AAAAGCAGGCTCCACCATGGCTCTGCGGAGGCTGGGGGCCGCGCTGCTGCTGCTGCCGCTGCTCGCCGCC
GTGGAAGAAACGCTAATGGACTCCACTACAGCGACTGCTGAGCTGGGCTGGATGGTGCATCCTCCATCAG
GGTGGGAAGAGGTGAGTGGCTACGATGAGAACATGAACACGATCCGCACGTACCAGGTGTGCAACGTGTT
TGAGTCAAGCCAGAACAACTGGCTACGGACCAAGTTTATCCGGCGCCGTGGCGCCCACCGCATCCACGTG
GAGATGAAGTTTTCGGTGCGTGACTGCAGCAGCATCCCCAGCGTGCCTGGCTCCTGCAAGGAGACCTTCA
ACCTCTATTACTATGAGGCTGACTTTGACTCGGCCACCAAGACCTTCCCCAACTGGATGGAGAATCCATG
GGTGAAGGTGGATACCATTGCAGCCGACGAGAGCTTCTCCCAGGTGGACCTGGGTGGCCGCGTCATGAAA
ATCAACACCGAGGTGCGGAGCTTCGGACCTGTGTCCCGCAGCGGCTTCTACCTGGCCTTCCAGGACTATG
GCGGCTGCATGTCCCTCATCGCCGTGCGTGTCTTCTACCGCAAGTGCCCCCGCATCATCCAGAATGGCGC
CATCTTCCAGGAAACCCTGTCGGGGGCTGAGAGCACATCGCTGGTGGCTGCCCGGGGCAGCTGCATCGCC
AATGCGGAAGAGGTGGATGTACCCATCAAGCTCTACTGTAACGGGGACGGCGAGTGGCTGGTGCCCATCG
GGCGCTGCATGTGCAAAGCAGGCTTCGAGGCCGTTGAGAATGGCACCGTCTGCCGAGGTTGTCCATCTGG
GACTTTCAAGGCCAACCAAGGGGATGAGGCCTGTACCCACTGTCCCATCAACAGCCGGACCACTTCTGAA
GGGGCCACCAACTGTGTCTGCCGCAATGGCTACTACAGAGCAGACCTGGACCCCCTGGACATGCCCTGCA
CAACCATCCCCTCCGCGCCCCAGGCTGTGATTTCCAGTGTCAATGAGACCTCCCTCATGCTGGAGTGGAC
CCCTCCCCGCGACTCCGGAGGCCGAGAGGACCTCGTCTACAACATCATCTGCAAGAGCTGTGGCTCGGGC
CGGGGTGCCTGCACCCGCTGCGGGGACAATGTACAGTACGCACCACGCCAGCTAGGCCTGACCGAGCCAC
GCATTTACATCAGTGACCTGCTGGCCCACACCCAGTACACCTTCGAGATCCAGGCTGTGAACGGCGTTAC
TGACCAGAGCCCCTTCTCGCCTCAGTTCGCCTCTGTGAACATCACCACCAACCAGGCAGCTCCATCGGCA
GTGTCCATCATGCATCAGGTGAGCCGCACCGTGGACAGCATTACCCTGTCGTGGTCCCAGCCGGACCAGC
CCAATGGCGTGATCCTGGACTATGAGCTGCAGTACTATGAGAAGGAGCTCAGTGAGTACAACGCCACAGC
CATAAAAAGCCCCACCAACACGGTCACCGTGCAGGGCCTCAAAGCCGGCGCCATCTATGTCTTCCAGGTG
CGGGCACGCACCGTGGCAGGCTACGGGCGCTACAGCGGCAAGATGTACTTCCAGACCATGACAGAAGCCG
AGTACCAGACAAGCATCCAGGAGAAGTTGCCACTCATCATCGGCTCCTCGGCCGCTGGCCTGGTCTTCCT
CATTGCTGTGGTTGTCATCGCCATCGTGTGTAACAGACGGGGGTTTGAGCGTGCTGACTCGGAGTACACG
GACAAGCTGCAACACTACACCAGTGGCCACATGACCCCAGGCATGAAGATCTACATCGATCCTTTCACCT
ACGAGGACCCCAACGAGGCAGTGCGGGAGTTTGCCAAGGAAATTGACATCTCCTGTGTCAAAATTGAGCA
GGTGATCGGAGCAGGGGAGTTTGGCGAGGTCTGCAGTGGCCACCTGAAGCTGCCAGGCAAGAGAGAGATC
TTTGTGGCCATCAAGACGCTCAAGTCGGGCTACACGGAGAAGCAGCGCCGGGACTTCCTGAGCGAAGCCT
CCATCATGGGCCAGTTCGACCATCCCAACGTCATCCACCTGGAGGGTGTCGTGACCAAGAGCACACCTGT
GATGATCATCACCGAGTTCATGGAGAATGGCTCCCTGGACTCCTTTCTCCGGCAAAACGATGGGCAGTTC
ACAGTCATCCAGCTGGTGGGCATGCTTCGGGGCATCGCAGCTGGCATGAAGTACCTGGCAGACATGAACT
ATGTTCACCGTGACCTGGCTGCCCGCAACATCCTCGTCAACAGCAACCTGGTCTGCAAGGTGTCGGACTT
TGGGCTCTCACGCTTTCTAGAGGACGATACCTCAGACCCCACCTACACCAGTGCCCTGGGCGGAAAGATC
CCCATCCGCTGGACAGCCCCGGAAGCCATCCAGTACCGGAAGTTCACCTCGGCCAGTGATGTGTGGAGCT
ACGGCATTGTCATGTGGGAGGTGATGTCCTATGGGGAGCGGCCCTACTGGGACATGACCAACCAGGATGT
AATCAATGCCATTGAGCAGGACTATCGGCTGCCACCGCCCATGGACTGCCCGAGCGCCCTGCACCAACTC
ATGCTGGACTGTTGGCAGAAGGACCGCAACCACCGGCCCAAGTTCGGCCAAATTGTCAACACGCTAGACA
AGATGATCCGCAATCCCAACAGCCTCAAAGCCATGGCGCCCCTCTCCTCTGGCATCAACCTGCCGCTGCT
GGACCGCACGATCCCCGACTACACCAGCTTTAACACGGTGGACGAGTGGCTGGAGGCCATCAAGATGGGG
CAGTACAAGGAGAGCTTCGCCAATGCCGGCTTCACCTCCTTTGACGTCGTGTCTCAGATGATGATGGAGG
ACATTCTCCGGGTTGGGGTCACTTTGGCTGGCCACCAGAAAAAAATCCTGAACAGTATCCAGGTGATGCG
GGCGCAGATGAACCAGATTCAGTCTGTGGAGGTTGACCCAGCTTTCTTGTACAAAGTGGTTGATATCAAG
GCCGCCGACATCACCAGCCTGTACAAGAAAGTGGGGTGGAGCCATCCCCAGTTCGAGAAGGGCGGAGGAT
CTGGCGGCGGAAGCGGCGGAGGAAGCTGGTCCCACCCTCAGTTTGAGAAAGGCACCGAGCTGGGCAGCAC
CATGGCCAGCTACCCCTACGACGTGCCCGACTACGCCAAGGACAACACCGTGCCCCTGAAGCTGATCGCC
CTGCTGGCCAACGGCGAGTTCCACTCTGGCGAGCAGCTGGGCGAGACACTGGGCATGAGCAGAGCCGCCA
TCAACAAGCACATCCAGACCCTGCGGGACTGGGGCGTGGACGTGTTCACAGTGCCCGGCAAGGGCTACAG
CCTGCCCGAGCCCATCCAGCTGCTGAACGCCAAGCAGATCCTGGGCCAGCTGGATGGCGGATCTGTGGCC
GTGCTGCCCGTGATCGACAGCACCAACCAGTATCTGCTCGACCGGATCGGCGAGCTGAAGTCCGGCGACG
CCTGTATCGCCGAGTACCAGCAGGCCGGCAGAGGCGGCAGGGGCAGAAAGTGGTTCAGCCCCTTCGGCGC
CAACCTGTACCTGAGCATGTTCTGGAGACTGGAACAGGGCCCAGCCGCCGCTATTGGCCTGAGCCTGGTC
ATCGGCATCGTGATGGCCGAGGTGCTGCGGAAGCTGGGCGCCGACAAAGTGCGCGTGAAGTGGCCCAACG
ACCTGTATCTGCAGGACCGGAAGCTGGCCGGCATCCTGGTGGAACTGACCGGCAAAACAGGCGACGCCGC
CCAGATCGTGATCGGCGCTGGCATCAACATGGCCATGCGGCGGGTGGAAGAGAGCGTGGTCAACCAGGGC
TGGATCACCCTGCAGGAAGCCGGCATCAACCTGGACCGGAACACCCTGGCCGCCATGCTGATCAGAGAGC
TGAGAGCCGCCCTGGAACTGTTCGAGCAGGAAGGCCTGGCCCCCTACCTGAGCAGATGGGAGAAGCTGGA
CAACTTCATCAACCGGCCCGTGAAACTGATCATCGGCGACAAAGAGATCTTCGGCATCAGCCGGGGCATC
GACAAGCAGGGGGCCCTGCTCCTGGAACAGGACGGCATCATCAAGCCCTGGATGGGCGGCGAGATCAGCC
TGCGGAGCGCCGAGAAGTGATGACTCGAGTCTAGAGGGCCCGTTTAAACCCGCTGATCAGCCTCGACTGT
GCCTTCTAGTTGCCAGCCATCTGTTGTTTGCCCCTCCCCCGTGCCTTCCTTGACCCTGGAAGGTGCCACT
CCCACTGTCCTTTCCTAATAAAATGAGGAAATTGCATCGCATTGTCTGAGTAGGTGTCATTCTATTCTGG
GGGGTGGGGTGGGGCAGGACAGCAAGGGGGAGGATTGGGAAGACAATAGCAGGCATGCTGGGGATGCGGT
GGGCTCTATGGCTTCTGAGGCGGAAAGAACCAGCTGGGGCTCTAGGGGGTATCCCC
[124 nt withheld, positions 7477-7600]
C
[91 nt withheld, positions 7602-7692]
AGGGTGATGGTTCACGTACCTAGAAGTTCCTATTCCGAAGTTCCTATTCTCTAGAAAGTATAGGAACTTC
CTTGGCCAAAAAGCCTGAACTCACCGCGACGTCTGTCGAGAAGTTTCTGATCGAAAAGTTCGACAGCGTC
TCCGACCTGATGCAGCTCTCGGAGGGCGAAGAATCTCGTGCTTTCAGCTTCGATGTAGGAGGGCGTGGAT
ATGTCCTGCGGGTAAATAGCTGCGCCGATGGTTTCTACAAAGATCGTTATGTTTATCGGCACTTTGCATC
GGCCGCGCTCCCGATTCCGGAAGTGCTTGACATTGGGGAATTCAGCGAGAGCCTGACCTATTGCATCTCC
CGCCGTGCACAGGGTGTCACGTTGCAAGACCTGCCTGAAACCGAACTGCCCGCTGTTCTGCAGCCGGTCG
CGGAGGCCATGGATGCGATCGCTGCGGCCGATCTTAGCCAGACGAGCGGGTTCGGCCCATTCGGACCGCA
AGGAATCGGTCAATACACTACATGGCGTGATTTCATATGCGCGATTGCTGATCCCCATGTGTATCACTGG
CAAACTGTGATGGACGACACCGTCAGTGCGTCCGTCGCGCAGGCTCTCGATGAGCTGATGCTTTGGGCCG
AGGACTGCCCCGAAGTCCGGCACCTCGTGCACGCGGATTTCGGCTCCAACAATGTCCTGACGGACAATGG
CCGCATAACAGCGGTCATTGACTGGAGCGAGGCGATGTTCGGGGATTCCCAATACGAGGTCGCCAACATC
TTCTTCTGGAGGCCGTGGTTGGCTTGTATGGAGCAGCAGACGCGCTACTTCGAGCGGAGGCATCCGGAGC
TTGCAGGATCGCCGCGGCTCCGGGCGTATATGCTCCGCATTGGTCTTGACCAACTCTATCAGAGCTTGGT
TGACGGCAATTTCGATGATGCAGCTTGGGCGCAGGGTCGATGCGACGCAATCGTCCGATCCGGAGCCGGG
ACTGTCGGGCGTACACAAATCGCCCGCAGAAGCGCGGCCGTCTGGACCGATGGCTGTGTAGAAGTACTCG
CCGATAGTGGAAACCGACGCCCCAGCACTCGTCCGAGGGCAAAGGAATAGCACGTACTACGAGATTTCGA
TTCCACCGCCGCCTTCTATGAAAGGTTGGGCTTCGGAATCGTTTTCCGGGACGCCGGCTGGATGATCCTC
CAGCGCGGGGATCTCATGCTGGAGTTCTTCGCCCACCCCAACTTGTTTATTGCAGCTTATAATGGTTACA
AATAAAGCAATAGCATCACAAATTTCACAAATAAAGCATTTTTTTCACTGCATTCTAGTTGTGGTTTGTC
CAAACTCATCAATGTATCTTATCATGTCTGTATACCGTCGACCTCTAGCTAGAGCTTGGCGTAATCATGG
TCATAGCTGTTTCCTGTGTGAAATTGTTATCCGCTCACAATTCCACACAACATACGAGCCGGAAGCATAA
AGTGTAAAGCCTGGGGTGCCTAATGAGTGAGCTAACTCACATTAATTGCGTTGCGCTCACTGCCCGCTTT
CCAGTCGGGAAACCTGTCGTGCCAGCTGCATTAATGAATCGGCCAACGCGCGGGGA
Features (pLannotate 1.2.2; 24 found; start..end, strand, type, name):
    206..794     -  rep_origin     ori: high-copy-number ColE1/pMB1/pBR322/pUC origin of replication
    965..1825    -  CDS            AmpR: β-lactamase; bla; confers resistance to ampicillin, carbenicillin, and related antibiotics
   1826..1930    -  promoter       AmpR promoter: bla
   1989..2041    -  misc_feature   bom (fragment): basis of mobility region from pBR322
   2196..2575    +  enhancer       CMV enhancer: human cytomegalovirus immediate early enhancer
   2576..2779    +  promoter       CMV promoter: human cytomegalovirus (CMV) immediate early promoter
   2781..2800    +  promoter       PLtetO-1 promoter (fragment): modified phage lambda PL promoter with tet operator sites (Lutz and Bujard, 1997)
   2802..2821    +  promoter       PLtetO-1 promoter (fragment): modified phage lambda PL promoter with tet operator sites (Lutz and Bujard, 1997)
   2829..2862    +  promoter       TRE3GV promoter (fragment): 3rd-generation Tet-responsive promoter that can be activated by binding of Tet-On® 3G, optimized for retroviral and lentiviral vectors
   2997..3021    +  protein_bind   attB1: mutant version of attB; recombination site for the Gateway® BP reaction BP Clonase™
   3027..5984    +  CDS            Ephb2: EPHB2_MOUSE - Also known as Epth3, Nuk From Mus musculus (Mouse).
   5986..6010    -  protein_bind   attB2: mutant version of attB; recombination site for the Gateway® BP reaction BP Clonase™
   6198..7157    +  CDS            birA: BIRA_ECOLI - Also known as bioR, dhbB. Experimental evidence at protein level: Swiss-Prot protein existence level 1. Acts both as a biotin--[acetyl-CoA-carboxylase] ligase and a biotin-operon repressor. In the presence of ATP, BirA activates biotin to form the BirA-biotinyl-5'-adenylate (BirA-bio-5'-AMP or holoBirA) complex. HoloBirA can either transfer the biotinyl moiety to the biotin carboxyl carrier protein (BCCP) subunit of acetyl-CoA carboxylase, or bind to the biotin operator site and inhibit transcription of the operon. From Escherichia coli (strain K12).
   7207..7431    +  polyA_signal   bGH poly(A) signal: bovine growth hormone polyadenylation signal
   7435..7456    +  promoter       SV40 promoter (fragment): SV40 enhancer and early promoter
   7477..7710    +  rep_origin     f1 ori (fragment) (sequence partly withheld): f1 bacteriophage origin of replication; arrow indicates direction of (+) strand synthesis
   7715..7762    +  protein_bind   FRT: FLP-mediated recombination occurs in the 8-bp core sequence TCTAGAAA (Turan and Bode, 2011). FLP recombinase from the Saccharomyces cerevisiae 2μ plasmid
   7770..8792    +  CDS            HygR: aminoglycoside phosphotransferase from E. coli; aph(4)-Ia; confers resistance to hygromycin
   8802..8927    +  CDS            ble (fragment): BLE_KLEPN - Experimental evidence at protein level: Swiss-Prot protein existence level 1. Binding protein with a strong affinity to the bleomycin family of antibiotics. Binds to CL990; an antimitotic-antibiotic compound. From Klebsiella pneumoniae.
   8922..9043    +  polyA_signal   SV40 poly(A) signal: SV40 polyadenylation signal
   9116..9132    -  protein_bind   lac operator: The lac repressor binds to the lac operator to inhibit transcription in E. coli. This inhibition can be relieved by adding lactose or isopropyl-β-D-thiogalactopyranoside (IPTG). lac repressor encoded by lacI
   9140..9170    -  promoter       lac promoter: promoter for the E. coli lac operon
   9185..9206    -  protein_bind   CAP binding site: CAP binding activates transcription in the presence of cAMP. E. coli catabolite activator protein
   9219..23      -  CDS            lacI (fragment) (across the origin): lac repressor; lacI; The lac repressor binds to the lac operator to inhibit transcription in E. coli. This inhibition can be relieved by adding lactose or isopropyl-β-D-thiogalactopyranoside (IPTG).
