[The description below was written by a language model from this plasmid's Addgene catalogue record and pLannotate feature annotations shown in this document.]
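Description:
MAC_C_EPHB2 is a mammalian expression plasmid built on the MAC-tag-C backbone that carries the human receptor tyrosine kinase EPHB2, introduced by Gateway cloning. It is propagated in E. coli through a high-copy ColE1/pUC-type origin and selected with ampicillin via the β-lactamase gene. The 9.3 kb sequence also contains a partial f1 origin and remnants of lac regulatory elements from the parental vector.

The EPHB2 open reading frame is flanked by attB1 and attB2 sites, the scars of the Gateway recombination. The automated annotation matched this frame to the mouse Ephb2 protein, presumably because the two orthologues are very similar, whereas the catalogue lists the insert as human. Expression is driven by the CMV enhancer and promoter. This is followed by short fragments annotated as tet operator-containing promoters, which is consistent with a tetracycline-regulated CMV arrangement in cells expressing the Tet repressor, although the record does not state this explicitly. Downstream of attB2 lies a coding sequence annotated as E. coli birA, the biotin ligase, followed by the bGH polyadenylation signal. This layout fits a C-terminal tag on EPHB2 with a biotin ligase component for proximity labelling of neighbouring proteins. Any affinity epitopes within the MAC tag are not annotated in the feature table.

An FRT site sits directly upstream of a hygromycin resistance gene that has no annotated promoter of its own and ends in an SV40 poly(A) signal. This is the typical layout for FLP-mediated integration into a genomic FRT landing site, with hygromycin selection of stable isogenic lines. The associated study mapped physical and functional interactomes of human receptor tyrosine kinases, and this construct supplies tagged EPHB2 for that kind of interaction analysis.
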