Addgene plasmid #187797: MAC_C_EPHB2
Purpose: MAC-tagged gene expression of human EPHB2
Depositing lab: Markku Varjosalo. Depositing organization: University of Helsinki, Institute of Biotechnology. Publication: Physical and functional interactome atlas of human receptor tyrosine kinases. Salokas K, Liu X, Ohman T, Chowdhury I, Gawriyski L, Keskitalo S, Varjosalo M. EMBO Rep. 2022 Apr 5:e54041. doi: 10.15252/embr.202154041. PubMed 35384245.
Backbone
  Vector backbone: MAC-tag-C
  Vector type: Mammalian Expression
Growth in bacteria
  Bacterial resistance: Ampicillin, 100 μg/mL
  Growth temperature: 37°C
  Growth strain: DH5alpha
  Copy number: High Copy
Gene/Insert
  Gene/Insert name: EPHB2
  Species: H. sapiens (human)
  Entrez Gene: EPHB2 (a.k.a. BDPLT22, CAPB, DRT, EK5, EPHT3, ERK, Hek5, PCBC, Tyro5)
  Cloning method: Gateway Cloning
Terms and licenses: Academic/Nonprofit Terms; Industry Terms: Not Available to Industry
How to cite: MAC_C_EPHB2 was a gift from Markku Varjosalo (Addgene plasmid # 187797 ; http://n2t.net/addgene:187797 ; RRID:Addgene_187797)
